Addgene plasmid #169860: SauCas9 EMX1-nicking sgRNA
Purpose: SauCas9 nicking sgRNA for EMX1
Depositing lab: Scot Wolfe. Publication: Improved prime editors enable pathogenic allele correction and cancer modelling in adult mice. Liu P, Liang SQ, Zheng C, Mintzer E, Zhao YG, Ponnienselvan K, Mir A, Sontheimer EJ, Gao G, Flotte TR, Wolfe SA, Xue W. Nat Commun. 2021 Apr 9;12(1):2121. doi: 10.1038/s41467-021-22295-w. PubMed 33837189.
Backbone
  Vector backbone: pBlueScript
  Backbone size w/o insert (bp): 600
  Total vector size (bp): 3000
  Vector type: Mammalian Expression
Growth in bacteria
  Bacterial resistance: Ampicillin, 100 μg/mL
  Growth temperature: 37°C
  Growth strain: DH5alpha
  Copy number: High Copy
Gene/Insert
  Gene/Insert name: SauCas9 EMX1-nicking sgRNA
  Promoter: human U6 promoter
  Cloning method: Ligation Independent Cloning
  Sequencing primers: 5′ T3; 3′ T7
Terms and licenses: Academic/Nonprofit Terms; Industry Terms: Not Available to Industry
Depositor comments: Please visit https://doi.org/10.1101/2020.12.15.422970 for bioRxiv preprint.
How to cite: SauCas9 EMX1-nicking sgRNA was a gift from Scot Wolfe (Addgene plasmid # 169860 ; http://n2t.net/addgene:169860 ; RRID:Addgene_169860)
