[The description below was written by a language model from this plasmid's Addgene catalogue record and pLannotate feature annotations shown in this document.]
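Description:
SauCas9 EMX1-nicking sgRNA is a small pBluescript-based plasmid, catalogued as a mammalian expression vector, that delivers a single guide RNA for the Staphylococcus aureus Cas9 system. It is maintained in E. coli through a high-copy ColE1/pUC-type origin and selected with ampicillin via the β-lactamase (AmpR) gene and its native promoter. An f1 phage origin is also present. The sequenced record is about 3.3 kb, somewhat larger than the roughly 3 kb total listed in the catalogue fields. The usual pBluescript remnants surround the insert: a lacI fragment, CAP site, lac promoter and operator, a partial lacZα, split halves of the multiple cloning site, and flanking T3 and T7 promoters, which serve as sequencing primer sites.

The payload sits within the disrupted cloning site and consists of a human U6 promoter, an RNA polymerase III promoter suited to producing short, defined transcripts in mammalian cells, followed by the Sa gRNA scaffold. A short unannotated gap between the promoter and the scaffold presumably holds the EMX1-targeting spacer, although the feature table does not label it. The plasmid encodes no Cas9, nickase or prime editor protein and carries no mammalian selection marker or reporter, so the effector must be supplied from a separate construct.

According to the stated purpose and the associated work on improved prime editors, this guide acts as the nicking sgRNA at the human EMX1 locus. In prime editing, such a guide directs a second nick on the non-edited strand to bias repair toward the installed edit, here in the context of a SauCas9-based editor. The record does not specify the exact target position.
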