Features (pLannotate 1.2.2; 15 found; start..end, strand, type, name):
    394..486     +  CDS            lacI (fragment): lac repressor; lacI; The lac repressor binds to the lac operator to inhibit transcription in E. coli. This inhibition can be relieved by adding lactose or isopropyl-β-D-thiogalactopyranoside (IPTG).
    499..520     +  protein_bind   CAP binding site: CAP binding activates transcription in the presence of cAMP. E. coli catabolite activator protein
    535..565     +  promoter       lac promoter: promoter for the E. coli lac operon
    573..589     +  protein_bind   lac operator: The lac repressor binds to the lac operator to inhibit transcription in E. coli. This inhibition can be relieved by adding lactose or isopropyl-β-D-thiogalactopyranoside (IPTG). lac repressor encoded by lacI
    634..652     +  promoter       T3 promoter: promoter for bacteriophage T3 RNA polymerase
    665..688     +  misc_feature   MCS (fragment): pBluescript multiple cloning site
    699..939     +  promoter       U6 promoter: RNA polymerase III promoter for human U6 snRNA
    971..1046    +  misc_RNA       Sa gRNA scaffold: guide RNA scaffold for the Staphylococcus aureus CRISPR/Cas9 system
   1054..1107    +  misc_feature   MCS (fragment): pBluescript multiple cloning site
   1116..1134    -  promoter       T7 promoter: promoter for bacteriophage T7 RNA polymerase
   1142..1297    +  CDS            lacZα (fragment): LacZα fragment of β-galactosidase; lacZ fragment
   1302..1730    +  rep_origin     f1 ori (sequence partly withheld): f1 bacteriophage origin of replication; arrow indicates direction of (+) strand synthesis
   1783..1887    +  promoter       AmpR promoter: bla
   1888..2748    +  CDS            AmpR: β-lactamase; bla; confers resistance to ampicillin, carbenicillin, and related antibiotics
   2919..211     +  rep_origin     ori (across the origin): high-copy-number ColE1/pMB1/pBR322/pUC origin of replication
>Addgene plasmid #169860 | SauCas9 EMX1-nicking sgRNA | addgene full sequence | sequence record 332824 | Addgene NGS Result
CCTACAGCGTGAGCTATGAGAAAGCGCCACGCTTCCCGAAGGGAGAAAGGCGGACAGGTATCCGGTAAGC
GGCAGGGTCGGAACAGGAGAGCGCACGAGGGAGCTTCCAGGGGGAAACGCCTGGTATCTTTATAGTCCTG
TCGGGTTTCGCCACCTCTGACTTGAGCGTCGATTTTTGTGATGCTCGTCAGGGGGGCGGAGCCTATGGAA
AAACGCCAGCAACGCGGCCTTTTTACGGTTCCTGGCCTTTTGCTGGCCTTTTGCTCACATGTTCTTTCCT
GCGTTATCCCCTGATTCTGTGGATAACCGTATTACCGCCTTTGAGTGAGCTGATACCGCTCGCCGCAGCC
GAACGACCGAGCGCAGCGAGTCAGTGAGCGAGGAAGCGGAAGAGCGCCCAATACGCAAACCGCCTCTCCC
CGCGCGTTGGCCGATTCATTAATGCAGCTGGCACGACAGGTTTCCCGACTGGAAAGCGGGCAGTGAGCGC
AACGCAATTAATGTGAGTTAGCTCACTCATTAGGCACCCCAGGCTTTACACTTTATGCTTCCGGCTCGTA
TGTTGTGTGGAATTGTGAGCGGATAACAATTTCACACAGGAAACAGCTATGACCATGATTACGCCAAGCG
CGCAATTAACCCTCACTAAAGGGAACAAAAGCTGGAGCTCCACCGCGGTGGCGGCCGCCCCCTTCACCGA
GGGCCTATTTCCCATGATTCCTTCATATTTGCATATACGATACAAGGCTGTTAGAGAGATAATTGGAATT
AATTTGACTGTAAACACAAAGATATTAGTACAAAATACGTGACGTAGAAAGTAATAATTTCTTGGGTAGT
TTGCAGTTTTAAAATTATGTTTTAAAATGGACTATCATATGCTTACCGTAACTTGAAAGTATTTCGATTT
CTTGGCTTTATATATCTTGTGGAAAGGACGAAACACCGCAGCAAGCAGCACTCTGCCCTCGTTTTAGTAC
TCTGGAAACAGAATCTACTAAAACAAGGCAAAATGCCGTGTTTATCTCGTCAACTTGTTGGCGAGATTTT
TTTGAATTCGATATCAAGCTTATCGATACCGTCGACCTCGAGGGGGGGCCCGGTACCCAATTCGCCCTAT
AGTGAGTCGTATTACGCGCGCTCACTGGCCGTCGTTTTACAACGTCGTGACTGGGAAAACCCTGGCGTTA
CCCAACTTAATCGCCTTGCAGCACATCCCCCTTTCGCCAGCTGGCGTAATAGCGAAGAGGCCCGCACCGA
TCGCCCTTCCCAACAGTTGCGCAGCCTGAATGGCGAATGGG
[124 nt withheld, positions 1302-1425]
C
[91 nt withheld, positions 1427-1517]
A
[49 nt withheld, positions 1519-1567]
CCTTTGACGTTGGAGTCCACGTTCTTT
[37 nt withheld, positions 1595-1631]
ACCCTATCTCGGTCTATTCTTTTGATTTATAAGGGATTTTGCCGATTTCGGCCTATTGGTTAAAAAATGA
GCTGATTTAACAAAAATTTAACGCGAATTTTAACAAAATATTAACGCTTACAATTTAGGTGGCACTTTTC
GGGGAAATGTGCGCGGAACCCCTATTTGTTTATTTTTCTAAATACATTCAAATATGTATCCGCTCATGAG
ACAATAACCCTGATAAATGCTTCAATAATATTGAAAAAGGAAGAGTATGAGTATTCAACATTTCCGTGTC
GCCCTTATTCCCTTTTTTGCGGCATTTTGCCTTCCTGTTTTTGCTCACCCAGAAACGCTGGTGAAAGTAA
AAGATGCTGAAGATCAGTTGGGTGCACGAGTGGGTTACATCGAACTGGATCTCAACAGCGGTAAGATCCT
TGAGAGTTTTCGCCCCGAAGAACGTTTTCCAATGATGAGCACTTTTAAAGTTCTGCTATGTGGCGCGGTA
TTATCCCGTATTGACGCCGGGCAAGAGCAACTCGGTCGCCGCATACACTATTCTCAGAATGACTTGGTTG
AGTACTCACCAGTCACAGAAAAGCATCTTACGGATGGCATGACAGTAAGAGAATTATGCAGTGCTGCCAT
AACCATGAGTGATAACACTGCGGCCAACTTACTTCTGACAACGATCGGAGGACCGAAGGAGCTAACCGCT
TTTTTGCACAACATGGGGGATCATGTAACTCGCCTTGATCGTTGGGAACCGGAGCTGAATGAAGCCATAC
CAAACGACGAGCGTGACACCACGATGCCTGTAGCAATGGCAACAACGTTGCGCAAACTATTAACTGGCGA
ACTACTTACTCTAGCTTCCCGGCAACAATTAATAGACTGGATGGAGGCGGATAAAGTTGCAGGACCACTT
CTGCGCTCGGCCCTTCCGGCTGGCTGGTTTATTGCTGATAAATCTGGAGCCGGTGAGCGTGGGTCTCGCG
GTATCATTGCAGCACTGGGGCCAGATGGTAAGCCCTCCCGTATCGTAGTTATCTACACGACGGGGAGTCA
GGCAACTATGGATGAACGAAATAGACAGATCGCTGAGATAGGTGCCTCACTGATTAAGCATTGGTAACTG
TCAGACCAAGTTTACTCATATATACTTTAGATTGATTTAAAACTTCATTTTTAATTTAAAAGGATCTAGG
TGAAGATCCTTTTTGATAATCTCATGACCAAAATCCCTTAACGTGAGTTTTCGTTCCACTGAGCGTCAGA
CCCCGTAGAAAAGATCAAAGGATCTTCTTGAGATCCTTTTTTTCTGCGCGTAATCTGCTGCTTGCAAACA
AAAAAACCACCGCTACCAGCGGTGGTTTGTTTGCCGGATCAAGAGCTACCAACTCTTTTTCCGAAGGTAA
CTGGCTTCAGCAGAGCGCAGATACCAAATACTGTTCTTCTAGTGTAGCCGTAGTTAGGCCACCACTTCAA
GAACTCTGTAGCACCGCCTACATACCTCGCTCTGCTAATCCTGTTACCAGTGGCTGCTGCCAGTGGCGAT
AAGTCGTGTCTTACCGGGTTGGACTCAAGACGATAGTTACCGGATAAGGCGCAGCGGTCGGGCTGAACGG
GGGGTTCGTGCACACAGCCCAGCTTGGAGCGAACGACCTACACCGAACTGAGATA
